Addgene plasmid #138362: p5E-mcs2
Purpose: Gateway compatible 5' entry clone contains mutli-cloning sites sequence2.
Depositing lab: Nathan Lawson. Depositing organization: University of Massachusetts, Worcester. Publication: Genomic Characterization of Endothelial Enhancers Reveals a Multifunctional Role for NR2F2 in Regulation of Arteriovenous Gene Expression. Sissaoui S, Yu J, Yan A, Li R, Zhu LJ, Kucukural A, Yukselen O, Lawson ND. Circ Res. 2020 Feb 17. doi: 10.1161/CIRCRESAHA.119.316075. PubMed 32065070.
Backbone
  Vector backbone: PDONRP4-P1R
  Vector type: Mammalian Expression
Growth in bacteria
  Bacterial resistance: Kanamycin, 50 μg/mL
  Growth temperature: 37°C
  Growth strain: DH5alpha
  Copy number: Unknown
Gene/Insert
  Gene/Insert name: sequence multi cloning sites (alt name: mcs2)
  Cloning method: Gateway Cloning
  Sequencing primers: 5′ puc-M13 F; 3′ puc-M13 R
Terms and licenses: Academic/Nonprofit Terms; Industry Terms: Not Available to Industry
How to cite: p5E-mcs2 was a gift from Nathan Lawson (Addgene plasmid # 138362 ; http://n2t.net/addgene:138362 ; RRID:Addgene_138362)
