[The description below was written by a language model from this plasmid's Addgene catalogue record and pLannotate feature annotations shown in this document.]
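Description:
p5E-mcs2 is a small (about 2.7 kb) Gateway 5' entry clone built on the pDONR P4-P1R donor backbone, in which the recombination cassette has been replaced by a short multiple cloning site ("mcs2"). It is maintained in E. coli through a high-copy ColE1/pUC-type origin and selected with kanamycin via the aph(3')-Ia resistance gene. Both the depositor's sequence and the repository's sequencing result are the same length and give essentially the same annotation, offset by a few bases. The short hits called as RSF ori, lacI and lacZα are only fragments, most likely backbone remnants rather than functional elements. The rrnB T1 and T2 terminators sit upstream of the cloning region, where they insulate it from read-through transcription from the backbone.

The payload lies between the recombination sites. The annotation software labels the left site as an attL1 fragment overlapping an attB4 core, which is consistent with the attL4 site expected in a 5' entry clone, and the right site as attR1. The interval between them is only a few dozen bases, contains a T7 promoter sequence, and otherwise corresponds to the polylinker, whose restriction sites are not listed in the record. A second T7 promoter lies outside the cassette in reverse orientation. No eukaryotic promoter, reporter or coding sequence is present, so despite the "mammalian expression" catalogue label the plasmid is a cloning intermediate. Users insert a promoter or enhancer fragment into the polylinker, then combine the resulting 5' entry clone with middle and 3' entry clones in a multisite LR reaction to assemble an expression or reporter construct. The associated publication concerns endothelial enhancer characterisation, which suggests use for testing candidate regulatory elements.
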