Features (pLannotate 1.2.2; 11 found; start..end, strand, type, name):
    121..213     +  CDS            lacI (fragment): lac repressor; lacI; The lac repressor binds to the lac operator to inhibit transcription in E. coli. This inhibition can be relieved by adding lactose or isopropyl-β-D-thiogalactopyranoside (IPTG).
    268..295     -  terminator     rrnB T2 terminator: transcription terminator T2 from the E. coli rrnB gene
    427..470     +  terminator     rrnB T1 terminator: Escherichia coli rrnB; transcription terminator T1 from the E. coli rrnB gene
    517..553     -  CDS            lacZα (fragment): LacZα fragment of β-galactosidase; lacZ fragment
    592..677     +  protein_bind   attL1 (fragment): mutant version of attL; recombination site for the Gateway® LR reaction LR Clonase™
    668..688     +  protein_bind   attB4: mutant version of attB; core recombination site for the Gateway® BP reaction BP Clonase™
    690..708     +  promoter       T7 promoter: promoter for bacteriophage T7 RNA polymerase
    744..867     +  protein_bind   attR1: mutant version of attR; recombination site for the Gateway® LR reaction LR Clonase™
    940..958     -  promoter       T7 promoter: promoter for bacteriophage T7 RNA polymerase
   1092..1901    +  CDS            KanR: aminoglycoside phosphotransferase; aph(3')-Ia; confers resistance to kanamycin in bacteria or G418 (Geneticin®) in eukaryotes
   2048..2636    +  rep_origin     ori: high-copy-number ColE1/pMB1/pBR322/pUC origin of replication
>Addgene plasmid #138362 | p5E-mcs2 | depositor full sequence | sequence record 267249 | p5E-mcs2 sequence 2698 bps
CTTTCCTGCGTTATCCCCTGATTCTGTGGATAACCGTATTACCGCCTTTGAGTGAGCTGATACCGCTCGC
CGCAGCCGAACGACCGAGCGCAGCGAGTCAGTGAGCGAGGAAGCGGAAGAGCGCCCAATACGCAAACCGC
CTCTCCCCGCGCGTTGGCCGATTCATTAATGCAGCTGGCACGACAGGTTTCCCGACTGGAAAGCGGGCAG
TGAGCGCAACGCAATTAATACGCGTACCGCTAGCCAGGAAGAGTTTGTAGAAACGCAAAAAGGCCATCCG
TCAGGATGGCCTTCTGCTTAGTTTGATGCCTGGCAGTTTATGGCGGGCGTCCTGCCCGCCACCCTCCGGG
CCGTTGCTTCACAACGTTCAAATCCGCTCCCGGCGGATTTGTCCTACTCAGGAGAGCGTTCACCGACAAA
CAACAGATAAAACGAAAGGCCCAGTCTTCCGACTGAGCCTTTCGTTTTATTTGATGCCTGGCAGTTCCCT
ACTCTCGCGTTAACGCTAGCATGGATGTTTTCCCAGTCACGACGTTGTAAAACGACGGCCAGTCTTAAGC
TCGGGCCCGAGTTAACGCTACCATGGAGCTCCAAATAATGATTTTATTTTGACTGATAGTGACCTGTTCG
TTGCAACAAATTGATAAGCAATGCTTTTTTATAATGCCAACTTTGTATAGAAAAGTTGGTAATACGACTC
ACTATAGGGCGAATTGGGTACCTCGAGTTAACGGATCCCCGGGCAAGTTTGTACAAAAAAGTTGAACGAG
AAACGTAAAATGATATAAATATCAATATATTAAATTAGATTTTGCATAAAAAACAGACTACATAATACTG
TAAAACACAACATATGCAGTCACTATGAACCAACTACTTAGATGGTATTAGTGACCTGTAGAATTCGAGC
TCTAGAGCTGCAGGGCGGCCGCGATATCCCCTATAGTGAGTCGTATTACATGGTCATAGCTGTTTCCTGG
CAGCTCTGGCCCGTGTCTCAAAATCTCTGATGTTACATTGCACAAGATAAAAATATATCATCATGAACAA
TAAAACTGTCTGCTTACATAAACAGTAATACAAGGGGTGTTATGAGCCATATTCAACGGGAAACGTCGAG
GCCGCGATTAAATTCCAACATGGATGCTGATTTATATGGGTATAAATGGGCTCGCGATAATGTCGGGCAA
TCAGGTGCGACAATCTATCGCTTGTATGGGAAGCCCGATGCGCCAGAGTTGTTTCTGAAACATGGCAAAG
GTAGCGTTGCCAATGATGTTACAGATGAGATGGTCAGACTAAACTGGCTGACGGAATTTATGCCTCTTCC
GACCATCAAGCATTTTATCCGTACTCCTGATGATGCATGGTTACTCACCACTGCGATCCCCGGAAAAACA
GCATTCCAGGTATTAGAAGAATATCCTGATTCAGGTGAAAATATTGTTGATGCGCTGGCAGTGTTCCTGC
GCCGGTTGCATTCGATTCCTGTTTGTAATTGTCCTTTTAACAGCGATCGCGTATTTCGTCTCGCTCAGGC
GCAATCACGAATGAATAACGGTTTGGTTGATGCGAGTGATTTTGATGACGAGCGTAATGGCTGGCCTGTT
GAACAAGTCTGGAAAGAAATGCATAAACTTTTGCCATTCTCACCGGATTCAGTCGTCACTCATGGTGATT
TCTCACTTGATAACCTTATTTTTGACGAGGGGAAATTAATAGGTTGTATTGATGTTGGACGAGTCGGAAT
CGCAGACCGATACCAGGATCTTGCCATCCTATGGAACTGCCTCGGTGAGTTTTCTCCTTCATTACAGAAA
CGGCTTTTTCAAAAATATGGTATTGATAATCCTGATATGAATAAATTGCAGTTTCATTTGATGCTCGATG
AGTTTTTCTAATCAGAATTGGTTAATTGGTTGTAACACTGGCAGAGCATTACGCTGACTTGACGGGACGG
CGCAAGCTCATGACCAAAATCCCTTAACGTGAGTTACGCGTCGTTCCACTGAGCGTCAGACCCCGTAGAA
AAGATCAAAGGATCTTCTTGAGATCCTTTTTTTCTGCGCGTAATCTGCTGCTTGCAAACAAAAAAACCAC
CGCTACCAGCGGTGGTTTGTTTGCCGGATCAAGAGCTACCAACTCTTTTTCCGAAGGTAACTGGCTTCAG
CAGAGCGCAGATACCAAATACTGTCCTTCTAGTGTAGCCGTAGTTAGGCCACCACTTCAAGAACTCTGTA
GCACCGCCTACATACCTCGCTCTGCTAATCCTGTTACCAGTGGCTGCTGCCAGTGGCGATAAGTCGTGTC
TTACCGGGTTGGACTCAAGACGATAGTTACCGGATAAGGCGCAGCGGTCGGGCTGAACGGGGGGTTCGTG
CACACAGCCCAGCTTGGAGCGAACGACCTACACCGAACTGAGATACCTACAGCGTGAGCATTGAGAAAGC
GCCACGCTTCCCGAAGGGAGAAAGGCGGACAGGTATCCGGTAAGCGGCAGGGTCGGAACAGGAGAGCGCA
CGAGGGAGCTTCCAGGGGGAAACGCCTGGTATCTTTATAGTCCTGTCGGGTTTCGCCACCTCTGACTTGA
GCGTCGATTTTTGTGATGCTCGTCAGGGGGGCGGAGCCTATGGAAAAACGCCAGCAACGCGGCCTTTTTA
CGGTTCCTGGCCTTTTGCTGGCCTTTTGCTCACATGTT
