Features (pLannotate 1.2.2; 12 found; start..end, strand, type, name):
      1..126     +  rep_origin     RSF ori (fragment): Plasmids containing the RSF 1030 origin of replication can be propagated in E. coli cells that contain additional plasmids with compatible origins.
    128..220     +  CDS            lacI (fragment): lac repressor; lacI; The lac repressor binds to the lac operator to inhibit transcription in E. coli. This inhibition can be relieved by adding lactose or isopropyl-β-D-thiogalactopyranoside (IPTG).
    275..302     -  terminator     rrnB T2 terminator: transcription terminator T2 from the E. coli rrnB gene
    434..477     +  terminator     rrnB T1 terminator: Escherichia coli rrnB; transcription terminator T1 from the E. coli rrnB gene
    524..560     -  CDS            lacZα (fragment): LacZα fragment of β-galactosidase; lacZ fragment
    599..684     +  protein_bind   attL1 (fragment): mutant version of attL; recombination site for the Gateway® LR reaction LR Clonase™
    675..695     +  protein_bind   attB4: mutant version of attB; core recombination site for the Gateway® BP reaction BP Clonase™
    697..715     +  promoter       T7 promoter: promoter for bacteriophage T7 RNA polymerase
    751..874     +  protein_bind   attR1: mutant version of attR; recombination site for the Gateway® LR reaction LR Clonase™
    947..965     -  promoter       T7 promoter: promoter for bacteriophage T7 RNA polymerase
   1099..1908    +  CDS            KanR: aminoglycoside phosphotransferase; aph(3')-Ia; confers resistance to kanamycin in bacteria or G418 (Geneticin®) in eukaryotes
   2055..2643    +  rep_origin     ori: high-copy-number ColE1/pMB1/pBR322/pUC origin of replication
>Addgene plasmid #138362 | p5E-mcs2 | addgene full sequence | sequence record 272016 | Addgene NGS Result
ACATGTTCTTTCCTGCGTTATCCCCTGATTCTGTGGATAACCGTATTACCGCCTTTGAGTGAGCTGATAC
CGCTCGCCGCAGCCGAACGACCGAGCGCAGCGAGTCAGTGAGCGAGGAAGCGGAAGAGCGCCCAATACGC
AAACCGCCTCTCCCCGCGCGTTGGCCGATTCATTAATGCAGCTGGCACGACAGGTTTCCCGACTGGAAAG
CGGGCAGTGAGCGCAACGCAATTAATACGCGTACCGCTAGCCAGGAAGAGTTTGTAGAAACGCAAAAAGG
CCATCCGTCAGGATGGCCTTCTGCTTAGTTTGATGCCTGGCAGTTTATGGCGGGCGTCCTGCCCGCCACC
CTCCGGGCCGTTGCTTCACAACGTTCAAATCCGCTCCCGGCGGATTTGTCCTACTCAGGAGAGCGTTCAC
CGACAAACAACAGATAAAACGAAAGGCCCAGTCTTCCGACTGAGCCTTTCGTTTTATTTGATGCCTGGCA
GTTCCCTACTCTCGCGTTAACGCTAGCATGGATGTTTTCCCAGTCACGACGTTGTAAAACGACGGCCAGT
CTTAAGCTCGGGCCCGAGTTAACGCTACCATGGAGCTCCAAATAATGATTTTATTTTGACTGATAGTGAC
CTGTTCGTTGCAACAAATTGATAAGCAATGCTTTTTTATAATGCCAACTTTGTATAGAAAAGTTGGTAAT
ACGACTCACTATAGGGCGAATTGGGTACCTCGAGTTAACGGATCCCCGGGCAAGTTTGTACAAAAAAGTT
GAACGAGAAACGTAAAATGATATAAATATCAATATATTAAATTAGATTTTGCATAAAAAACAGACTACAT
AATACTGTAAAACACAACATATGCAGTCACTATGAACCAACTACTTAGATGGTATTAGTGACCTGTAGAA
TTCGAGCTCTAGAGCTGCAGGGCGGCCGCGATATCCCCTATAGTGAGTCGTATTACATGGTCATAGCTGT
TTCCTGGCAGCTCTGGCCCGTGTCTCAAAATCTCTGATGTTACATTGCACAAGATAAAAATATATCATCA
TGAACAATAAAACTGTCTGCTTACATAAACAGTAATACAAGGGGTGTTATGAGCCATATTCAACGGGAAA
CGTCGAGGCCGCGATTAAATTCCAACATGGATGCTGATTTATATGGGTATAAATGGGCTCGCGATAATGT
CGGGCAATCAGGTGCGACAATCTATCGCTTGTATGGGAAGCCCGATGCGCCAGAGTTGTTTCTGAAACAT
GGCAAAGGTAGCGTTGCCAATGATGTTACAGATGAGATGGTCAGACTAAACTGGCTGACGGAATTTATGC
CTCTTCCGACCATCAAGCATTTTATCCGTACTCCTGATGATGCATGGTTACTCACCACTGCGATCCCCGG
AAAAACAGCATTCCAGGTATTAGAAGAATATCCTGATTCAGGTGAAAATATTGTTGATGCGCTGGCAGTG
TTCCTGCGCCGGTTGCATTCGATTCCTGTTTGTAATTGTCCTTTTAACAGCGATCGCGTATTTCGTCTCG
CTCAGGCGCAATCACGAATGAATAACGGTTTGGTTGATGCGAGTGATTTTGATGACGAGCGTAATGGCTG
GCCTGTTGAACAAGTCTGGAAAGAAATGCATAAACTTTTGCCATTCTCACCGGATTCAGTCGTCACTCAT
GGTGATTTCTCACTTGATAACCTTATTTTTGACGAGGGGAAATTAATAGGTTGTATTGATGTTGGACGAG
TCGGAATCGCAGACCGATACCAGGATCTTGCCATCCTATGGAACTGCCTCGGTGAGTTTTCTCCTTCATT
ACAGAAACGGCTTTTTCAAAAATATGGTATTGATAATCCTGATATGAATAAATTGCAGTTTCATTTGATG
CTCGATGAGTTTTTCTAATCAGAATTGGTTAATTGGTTGTAACACTGGCAGAGCATTACGCTGACTTGAC
GGGACGGCGCAAGCTCATGACCAAAATCCCTTAACGTGAGTTACGCGTCGTTCCACTGAGCGTCAGACCC
CGTAGAAAAGATCAAAGGATCTTCTTGAGATCCTTTTTTTCTGCGCGTAATCTGCTGCTTGCAAACAAAA
AAACCACCGCTACCAGCGGTGGTTTGTTTGCCGGATCAAGAGCTACCAACTCTTTTTCCGAAGGTAACTG
GCTTCAGCAGAGCGCAGATACCAAATACTGTTCTTCTAGTGTAGCCGTAGTTAGGCCACCACTTCAAGAA
CTCTGTAGCACCGCCTACATACCTCGCTCTGCTAATCCTGTTACCAGTGGCTGCTGCCAGTGGCGATAAG
TCGTGTCTTACCGGGTTGGACTCAAGACGATAGTTACCGGATAAGGCGCAGCGGTCGGGCTGAACGGGGG
GTTCGTGCACACAGCCCAGCTTGGAGCGAACGACCTACACCGAACTGAGATACCTACAGCGTGAGCTATG
AGAAAGCGCCACGCTTCCCGAAGGGAGAAAGGCGGACAGGTATCCGGTAAGCGGCAGGGTCGGAACAGGA
GAGCGCACGAGGGAGCTTCCAGGGGGAAACGCCTGGTATCTTTATAGTCCTGTCGGGTTTCGCCACCTCT
GACTTGAGCGTCGATTTTTGTGATGCTCGTCAGGGGGGCGGAGCCTATGGAAAAACGCCAGCAACGCGGC
CTTTTTACGGTTCCTGGCCTTTTGCTGGCCTTTTGCTC
